>Addgene plasmid #249270 | pLV-mCherry:T2A:Bsd-EF1A-HA3xGShGLI1 | addgene full sequence | sequence record 497404 | Addgene NGS Result
AATGTAGTCTTATGCAATACTCTTGTAGTCTTGCAACATGGTAACGATGAGTTAGCAACATGCCTTACAA
GGAGAGAAAAAGCACCGTGCATGCCGATTGGTGGAAGTAAGGTGGTACGATCGTGCCTTATTAGGAAGGC
AACAGACGGGTCTGACATGGATTGGACGAACCACTGAATTGCCGCATTGCAGAGATATTGTATTTAAGTG
CCTAGCTCGATACATAAACGGGTCTCTCTGGTTAGACCAGATCTGAGCCTGGGAGCTCTCTGGCTAACTA
GGGAACCCACTGCTTAAGCCTCAATAAAGCTTGCCTTGAGTGCTTCAAGTAGTGTGTGCCCGTCTGTTGT
GTGACTCTGGTAACTAGAGATCCCTCAGACCCTTTTAGTCAGTGTGGAAAATCTCTAGCAGTGGCGCCCG
AACAGGGACTTGAAAGCGAAAGGGAAACCAGAGGAGCTCTCTCGACGCAGGACTCGGCTTGCTGAAGCGC
GCACGGCAAGAGGCGAGGGGCGGCGACTGGTGAGTACGCCAAAAATTTTGACTAGCGGAGGCTAGAAGGA
GAGAGATGGGTGCGAGAGCGTCAGTATTAAGCGGGGGAGAATTAGATCGCGATGGGAAAAAATTCGGTTA
AGGCCAGGGGGAAAGAAAAAATATAAATTAAAACATATAGTATGGGCAAGCAGGGAGCTAGAACGATTCG
CAGTTAATCCTGGCCTGTTAGAAACATCAGAAGGCTGTAGACAAATACTGGGACAGCTACAACCATCCCT
TCAGACAGGATCAGAAGAACTTAGATCATTATATAATACAGTAGCAACCCTCTATTGTGTGCATCAAAGG
ATAGAGATAAAAGACACCAAGGAAGCTTTAGACAAGATAGAGGAAGAGCAAAACAAAAGTAAGACCACCG
CACAGCAAGCGGCCGCTGATCTTCAGACCTGGAGGAGGAGATATGAGGGACAATTGGAGAAGTGAATTAT
ATAAATATAAAGTAGTAAAAATTGAACCATTAGGAGTAGCACCCACCAAGGCAAAGAGAAGAGTGGTGCA
GAGAGAAAAAAGAGCAGTGGGAATAGGAGCTTTGTTCCTTGGGTTCTTGGGAGCAGCAGGAAGCACTATG
GGCGCAGCGTCAATGACGCTGACGGTACAGGCCAGACAATTATTGTCTGGTATAGTGCAGCAGCAGAACA
ATTTGCTGAGGGCTATTGAGGCGCAACAGCATCTGTTGCAACTCACAGTCTGGGGCATCAAGCAGCTCCA
GGCAAGAATCCTGGCTGTGGAAAGATACCTAAAGGATCAACAGCTCCTGGGGATTTGGGGTTGCTCTGGA
AAACTCATTTGCACCACTGCTGTGCCTTGGAATGCTAGTTGGAGTAATAAATCTCTGGAACAGATTTGGA
ATCACACGACCTGGATGGAGTGGGACAGAGAAATTAACAATTACACAAGCTTAATACACTCCTTAATTGA
AGAATCGCAAAACCAGCAAGAAAAGAATGAACAAGAATTATTGGAATTAGATAAATGGGCAAGTTTGTGG
AATTGGTTTAACATAACAAATTGGCTGTGGTATATAAAATTATTCATAATGATAGTAGGAGGCTTGGTAG
GTTTAAGAATAGTTTTTGCTGTACTTTCTATAGTGAATAGAGTTAGGCAGGGATATTCACCATTATCGTT
TCAGACCCACCTCCCAACCCCGAGGGGACCCGACAGGCCCGAAGGAATAGAAGAAGAAGGTGGAGAGAGA
GACAGAGACAGATCCATTCGATTAGTGAACGGATCTCGACGGTATCGCTAGCTTTTAAAAGAAAAGGGGG
GATTGGGGGGTACAGTGCAGGGGAAAGAATAGTAGACATAATAGCAACAGACATACAAACTAAAGAATTA
CAAAAACAAATTACAAAAATTCAAAATTTTACTAGTGATTATCGGATCAACTTTGTATAGAAAAGTTGGG
CTCCGGTGCCCGTCAGTGGGCAGAGCGCACATCGCCCACAGTCCCCGAGAAGTTGGGGGGAGGGGTCGGC
AATTGAACCGGTGCCTAGAGAAGGTGGCGCGGGGTAAACTGGGAAAGTGATGTCGTGTACTGGCTCCGCC
TTTTTCCCGAGGGTGGGGGAGAACCGTATATAAGTGCAGTAGTCGCCGTGAACGTTCTTTTTCGCAACGG
GTTTGCCGCCAGAACACAGGTAAGTGCCGTGTGTGGTTCCCGCGGGCCTGGCCTCTTTACGGGTTATGGC
CCTTGCGTGCCTTGAATTACTTCCACCTGGCTGCAGTACGTGATTCTTGATCCCGAGCTTCGGGTTGGAA
GTGGGTGGGAGAGTTCGAGGCCTTGCGCTTAAGGAGCCCCTTCGCCTCGTGCTTGAGTTGAGGCCTGGCC
TGGGCGCTGGGGCCGCCGCGTGCGAATCTGGTGGCACCTTCGCGCCTGTCTCGCTGCTTTCGATAAGTCT
CTAGCCATTTAAAATTTTTGATGACCTGCTGCGACGCTTTTTTTCTGGCAAGATAGTCTTGTAAATGCGG
GCCAAGATCTGCACACTGGTATTTCGGTTTTTGGGGCCGCGGGCGGCGACGGGGCCCGTGCGTCCCAGCG
CACATGTTCGGCGAGGCGGGGCCTGCGAGCGCGGCCACCGAGAATCGGACGGGGGTAGTCTCAAGCTGGC
CGGCCTGCTCTGGTGCCTGGTCTCGCGCCGCCGTGTATCGCCCCGCCCTGGGCGGCAAGGCTGGCCCGGT
CGGCACCAGTTGCGTGAGCGGAAAGATGGCCGCTTCCCGGCCCTGCTGCAGGGAGCTCAAAATGGAGGAC
GCGGCGCTCGGGAGAGCGGGCGGGTGAGTCACCCACACAAAGGAAAAGGGCCTTTCCGTCCTCAGCCGTC
GCTTCATGTGACTCCACGGAGTACCGGGCGCCGTCCAGGCACCTCGATTAGTTCTCGAGCTTTTGGAGTA
CGTCGTCTTTAGGTTGGGGGGAGGGGTTTTATGCGATGGAGTTTCCCCACACTGAGTGGGTGGAGACTGA
AGTTAGGCCAGCTTGGCACTTGATGTAATTCTCCTTGGAATTTGCCCTTTTTGAGTTTGGATCTTGGTTC
ATTCTCAAGCCTCAGACAGTGGTTCAAAGTTTTTTTCTTCCATTTCAGGTGTCGTGACAAGTTTGTACAA
AAAAGCAGGCTGCCACCATGTACCCATACGATGTTCCAGATTACGCTGGCAGCGGCAGCGGCAGCATGAG
CCCATCTCTGGGATTCCCAGCCCAGATGAATCACCAAAAAGGGCCCTCGCCTTCCTTTGGGGTCCAGCCT
TGTGGTCCCCATGACTCTGCCCGGGGTGGGATGATCCCACATCCTCAGTCCCGGGGACCCTTCCCAACTT
GCCAGCTGAAGTCTGAGCTGGACATGCTGGTTGGCAAGTGCCGGGAGGAACCCTTGGAAGGTGATATGTC
CAGCCCCAACTCCACAGGCATACAGGATCCCCTGTTGGGGATGCTGGATGGGCGGGAGGACCTCGAGAGA
GAGGAGAAGCGTGAGCCTGAATCTGTGTATGAAACTGACTGCCGTTGGGATGGCTGCAGCCAGGAATTTG
ACTCCCAAGAGCAGCTGGTGCACCACATCAACAGCGAGCACATCCACGGGGAGCGGAAGGAGTTCGTGTG
CCACTGGGGGGGCTGCTCCAGGGAGCTGAGGCCCTTCAAAGCCCAGTACATGCTGGTGGTTCACATGCGC
AGACACACTGGCGAGAAGCCACACAAGTGCACGTTTGAAGGGTGCCGGAAGTCATACTCACGCCTCGAAA
ACCTGAAGACGCACCTGCGGTCACACACGGGTGAGAAGCCATACATGTGTGAGCACGAGGGCTGCAGTAA
AGCCTTCAGCAATGCCAGTGACCGAGCCAAGCACCAGAATCGGACCCATTCCAATGAGAAGCCGTATGTA
TGTAAGCTCCCTGGCTGCACCAAACGCTATACAGATCCTAGCTCGCTGCGAAAACATGTCAAGACAGTGC
ATGGTCCTGACGCCCATGTGACCAAACGGCACCGTGGGGATGGCCCCCTGCCTCGGGCACCATCCATTTC
TACAGTGGAGCCCAAGAGGGAGCGGGAAGGAGGTCCCATCAGGGAGGAAAGCAGACTGACTGTGCCAGAG
GGTGCCATGAAGCCACAGCCAAGCCCTGGGGCCCAGTCATCCTGCAGCAGTGACCACTCCCCGGCAGGGA
GTGCAGCCAATACAGACAGTGGTGTGGAAATGACTGGCAATGCAGGGGGCAGCACTGAAGACCTCTCCAG
CTTGGACGAGGGACCTTGCATTGCTGGCACTGGTCTGTCCACTCTTCGCCGCCTTGAGAACCTCAGGCTG
GACCAGCTACATCAACTCCGGCCAATAGGGACCCGGGGTCTCAAACTGCCCAGCTTGTCCCACACCGGTA
CCACTGTGTCCCGCCGCGTGGGCCCCCCAGTCTCTCTTGAACGCCGCAGCAGCAGCTCCAGCAGCATCAG
CTCTGCCTATACTGTCAGCCGCCGCTCCTCCCTGGCCTCTCCTTTCCCCCCTGGCTCCCCACCAGAGAAT
GGAGCATCCTCCCTGCCTGGCCTTATGCCTGCCCAGCACTACCTGCTTCGGGCAAGATATGCTTCAGCCA
GAGGGGGTGGTACTTCGCCCACTGCAGCATCCAGCCTGGATCGGATAGGTGGTCTTCCCATGCCTCCTTG
GAGAAGCCGAGCCGAGTATCCAGGATACAACCCCAATGCAGGGGTCACCCGGAGGGCCAGTGACCCAGCC
CAGGCTGCTGACCGTCCTGCTCCAGCTAGAGTCCAGAGGTTCAAGAGCCTGGGCTGTGTCCATACCCCAC
CCACTGTGGCAGGGGGAGGACAGAACTTTGATCCTTACCTCCCAACCTCTGTCTACTCACCACAGCCCCC
CAGCATCACTGAGAATGCTGCCATGGATGCTAGAGGGCTACAGGAAGAGCCAGAAGTTGGGACCTCCATG
GTGGGCAGTGGTCTGAACCCCTATATGGACTTCCCACCTACTGATACTCTGGGATATGGGGGACCTGAAG
GGGCAGCAGCTGAGCCTTATGGAGCGAGGGGTCCAGGCTCTCTGCCTCTTGGGCCTGGTCCACCCACCAA
CTATGGCCCCAACCCCTGTCCCCAGCAGGCCTCATATCCTGACCCCACCCAAGAAACATGGGGTGAGTTC
CCTTCCCACTCTGGGCTGTACCCAGGCCCCAAGGCTCTAGGTGGAACCTACAGCCAGTGTCCTCGACTTG
AACATTATGGACAAGTGCAAGTCAAGCCAGAACAGGGGTGCCCAGTGGGGTCTGACTCCACAGGACTGGC
ACCCTGCCTCAATGCCCACCCCAGTGAGGGGCCCCCACATCCACAGCCTCTCTTTTCCCATTACCCCCAG
CCCTCTCCTCCCCAATATCTCCAGTCAGGCCCCTATACCCAGCCACCCCCTGATTATCTTCCTTCAGAAC
CCAGGCCTTGCCTGGACTTTGATTCCCCCACCCATTCCACAGGGCAGCTCAAGGCTCAGCTTGTGTGTAA
TTATGTTCAATCTCAACAGGAGCTACTGTGGGAGGGTGGGGGCAGGGAAGATGCCCCCGCCCAGGAACCT
TCCTACCAGAGTCCCAAGTTTCTGGGGGGTTCCCAGGTTAGCCCAAGCCGTGCTAAAGCTCCAGTGAACA
CATATGGACCTGGCTTTGGACCCAACTTGCCCAATCACAAGTCAGGTTCCTATCCCACCCCTTCACCATG
CCATGAAAATTTTGTAGTGGGGGCAAATAGGGCTTCACATAGGGCAGCAGCACCACCTCGACTTCTGCCC
CCATTGCCCACTTGCTATGGGCCTCTCAAAGTGGGAGGCACAAACCCCAGCTGTGGTCATCCTGAGGTGG
GCAGGCTAGGAGGGGGTCCTGCCTTGTACCCTCCTCCCGAAGGACAGGTATGTAACCCCCTGGACTCTCT
TGATCTTGACAACACTCAGCTGGACTTTGTGGCTATTCTGGATGAGCCCCAGGGGCTGAGTCCTCCTCCT
TCCCATGATCAGCGGGGCAGCTCTGGACATACCCCACCTCCCTCTGGGCCCCCCAACATGGCTGTGGGCA
ACATGAGTGTCTTACTGAGATCCCTACCTGGGGAAACAGAATTCCTCAACTCTAGTGCCTAAACCCAGCT
TTCTTGTACAAAGTGGTGATAATCGAATTCCGATAATCAACCTCTGGATTACAAAATTTGTGAAAGATTG
ACTGGTATTCTTAACTATGTTGCTCCTTTTACGCTATGTGGATACGCTGCTTTAATGCCTTTGTATCATG
CTATTGCTTCCCGTATGGCTTTCATTTTCTCCTCCTTGTATAAATCCTGGTTGCTGTCTCTTTATGAGGA
GTTGTGGCCCGTTGTCAGGCAACGTGGCGTGGTGTGCACTGTGTTTGCTGACGCAACCCCCACTGGTTGG
GGCATTGCCACCACCTGTCAGCTCCTTTCCGGGACTTTCGCTTTCCCCCTCCCTATTGCCACGGCGGAAC
TCATCGCCGCCTGCCTTGCCCGCTGCTGGACAGGGGCTCGGCTGTTGGGCACTGACAATTCCGTGGTGTT
GTCGGGGAAGCTGACGTCCTTTCCATGGCTGCTCGCCTGTGTTGCCACCTGGATTCTGCGCGGGACGTCC
TTCTGCTACGTCCCTTCGGCCCTCAATCCAGCGGACCTTCCTTCCCGCGGCCTGCTGCCGGCTCTGCGGC
CTCTTCCGCGTCTTCGCCTTCGCCCTCAGACGAGTCGGATCTCCCTTTGGGCCGCCTCCCCGCATCGGGA
ATTCCCGCGGTTCGAACGCGTTGACATTGATTATTGACTAGTTATTAATAGTAATCAATTACGGGGTCAT
TAGTTCATAGCCCATATATGGAGTTCCGCGTTACATAACTTACGGTAAATGGCCCGCCTGGCTGACCGCC
CAACGACCCCCGCCCATTGACGTCAATAATGACGTATGTTCCCATAGTAACGCCAATAGGGACTTTCCAT
TGACGTCAATGGGTGGAGTATTTACGGTAAACTGCCCACTTGGCAGTACATCAAGTGTATCATATGCCAA
GTACGCCCCCTATTGACGTCAATGACGGTAAATGGCCCGCCTGGCATTATGCCCAGTACATGACCTTATG
GGACTTTCCTACTTGGCAGTACATCTACGTATTAGTCATCGCTATTACCATGGTGATGCGGTTTTGGCAG
TACATCAATGGGCGTGGATAGCGGTTTGACTCACGGGGATTTCCAAGTCTCCACCCCATTGACGTCAATG
GGAGTTTGTTTTGGCACCAAAATCAACGGGACTTTCCAAAATGTCGTAACAACTCCGCCCCATTGACGCA
AATGGGCGGTAGGCGTGTACGGTGGGAGGTCTATATAAGCAGAGCTCTCTGGCTAACTAGAGAACCCACT
GCGCCACCATGGTGAGCAAGGGCGAGGAGGATAACATGGCCATCATCAAGGAGTTCATGCGCTTCAAGGT
GCACATGGAGGGCTCCGTGAACGGCCACGAGTTCGAGATCGAGGGCGAGGGCGAGGGCCGCCCCTACGAG
GGCACCCAGACCGCCAAGCTGAAGGTGACCAAGGGTGGCCCCCTGCCCTTCGCCTGGGACATCCTGTCCC
CTCAGTTCATGTACGGCTCCAAGGCCTACGTGAAGCACCCCGCCGACATCCCCGACTACTTGAAGCTGTC
CTTCCCCGAGGGCTTCAAGTGGGAGCGCGTGATGAACTTCGAGGACGGCGGCGTGGTGACCGTGACCCAG
GACTCCTCCCTGCAGGACGGCGAGTTCATCTACAAGGTGAAGCTGCGCGGCACCAACTTCCCCTCCGACG
GCCCCGTAATGCAGAAGAAGACCATGGGCTGGGAGGCCTCCTCCGAGCGGATGTACCCCGAGGACGGCGC
CCTGAAGGGCGAGATCAAGCAGAGGCTGAAGCTGAAGGACGGCGGCCACTACGACGCTGAGGTCAAGACC
ACCTACAAGGCCAAGAAGCCCGTGCAGCTGCCCGGCGCCTACAACGTCAACATCAAGTTGGACATCACCT
CCCACAACGAGGACTACACCATCGTGGAACAGTACGAACGCGCCGAGGGCCGCCACTCCACCGGCGGCAT
GGACGAGCTGTACAAGGGCTCCGGAGAGGGCAGGGGAAGTCTTCTAACATGCGGGGACGTGGAGGAAAAT
CCCGGCCCCATGGCCAAGCCTTTGTCTCAAGAAGAATCCACCCTCATTGAAAGAGCAACGGCTACAATCA
ACAGCATCCCCATCTCTGAAGACTACAGCGTCGCCAGCGCAGCTCTCTCTAGCGACGGCCGCATCTTCAC
TGGTGTCAATGTATATCATTTTACTGGGGGACCTTGTGCAGAACTCGTGGTGCTGGGCACTGCTGCTGCT
GCGGCAGCTGGCAACCTGACTTGTATCGTCGCGATCGGAAATGAGAACAGGGGCATCTTGAGCCCCTGCG
GACGGTGCCGACAGGTGCTTCTCGATCTGCATCCTGGGATCAAAGCCATAGTGAAGGACAGTGATGGACA
GCCGACGGCAGTTGGGATTCGTGAATTGCTGCCCTCTGGTTATGTGTGGGAGGGCTAAGGTACCTTTAAG
ACCAATGACTTACAAGGCAGCTGTAGATCTTAGCCACTTTTTAAAAGAAAAGGGGGGACTGGAAGGGCTA
ATTCACTCCCAACGAAGACAAGATCTGCTTTTTGCTTGTACTGGGTCTCTCTGGTTAGACCAGATCTGAG
CCTGGGAGCTCTCTGGCTAACTAGGGAACCCACTGCTTAAGCCTCAATAAAGCTTGCCTTGAGTGCTTCA
AGTAGTGTGTGCCCGTCTGTTGTGTGACTCTGGTAACTAGAGATCCCTCAGACCCTTTTAGTCAGTGTGG
AAAATCTCTAGCAGTAGTAGTTCATGTCATCTTATTATTCAGTATTTATAACTTGCAAAGAAATGAATAT
CAGAGAGTGAGAGGAACTTGTTTATTGCAGCTTATAATGGTTACAAATAAAGCAATAGCATCACAAATTT
CACAAATAAAGCATTTTTTTCACTGCATTCTAGTTGTGGTTTGTCCAAACTCATCAATGTATCTTATCAT
GTCTGGCTCTAGCTATCCCGCCCCTAACTCCGCCCATCCCGCCCCTAACTCCGCCCAGTTCCGCCCATTC
TCCGCCCCATGGCTGACTAATTTTTTTTATTTATGCAGAGGCCGAGGCCGCCTCGGCCTCTGAGCTATTC
CAGAAGTAGTGAGGAGGCTTTTTTGGAGGCCTAGGGACGTACCCAATTCGCCCTATAGTGAGTCGTATTA
CGCGCGCTCACTGGCCGTCGTTTTACAACGTCGTGACTGGGAAAACCCTGGCGTTACCCAACTTAATCGC
CTTGCAGCACATCCCCCTTTCGCCAGCTGGCGTAATAGCGAAGAGGCCCGCACCGATCGCCCTTCCCAAC
AGTTGCGCAGCCTGAATGGCGAATGGG
[124 nt withheld, positions 9478-9601]
C
[91 nt withheld, positions 9603-9693]
A
[49 nt withheld, positions 9695-9743]
CCTTTGACGTTGGAGTCCACGTTCTTT
[37 nt withheld, positions 9771-9807]
ACCCTATCTCGGTCTATTCTTTTGATTTATAAGGGATTTTGCCGATTTCGGCCTATTGGTTAAAAAATGA
GCTGATTTAACAAAAATTTAACGCGAATTTTAACAAAATATTAACGCTTACAATTTAGGTGGCACTTTTC
GGGGAAATGTGCGCGGAACCCCTATTTGTTTATTTTTCTAAATACATTCAAATATGTATCCGCTCATGAG
ACAATAACCCTGATAAATGCTTCAATAATATTGAAAAAGGAAGAGTATGAGTATTCAACATTTCCGTGTC
GCCCTTATTCCCTTTTTTGCGGCATTTTGCCTTCCTGTTTTTGCTCACCCAGAAACGCTGGTGAAAGTAA
AAGATGCTGAAGATCAGTTGGGTGCACGAGTGGGTTACATCGAACTGGATCTCAACAGCGGTAAGATCCT
TGAGAGTTTTCGCCCCGAAGAACGTTTTCCAATGATGAGCACTTTTAAAGTTCTGCTATGTGGCGCGGTA
TTATCCCGTATTGACGCCGGGCAAGAGCAACTCGGTCGCCGCATACACTATTCTCAGAATGACTTGGTTG
AGTACTCACCAGTCACAGAAAAGCATCTTACGGATGGCATGACAGTAAGAGAATTATGCAGTGCTGCCAT
AACCATGAGTGATAACACTGCGGCCAACTTACTTCTGACAACGATCGGAGGACCGAAGGAGCTAACCGCT
TTTTTGCACAACATGGGGGATCATGTAACTCGCCTTGATCGTTGGGAACCGGAGCTGAATGAAGCCATAC
CAAACGACGAGCGTGACACCACGATGCCTGTAGCAATGGCAACAACGTTGCGCAAACTATTAACTGGCGA
ACTACTTACTCTAGCTTCCCGGCAACAATTAATAGACTGGATGGAGGCGGATAAAGTTGCAGGACCACTT
CTGCGCTCGGCCCTTCCGGCTGGCTGGTTTATTGCTGATAAATCTGGAGCCGGTGAGCGTGGGTCTCGCG
GTATCATTGCAGCACTGGGGCCAGATGGTAAGCCCTCCCGTATCGTAGTTATCTACACGACGGGGAGTCA
GGCAACTATGGATGAACGAAATAGACAGATCGCTGAGATAGGTGCCTCACTGATTAAGCATTGGTAACTG
TCAGACCAAGTTTACTCATATATACTTTAGATTGATTTAAAACTTCATTTTTAATTTAAAAGGATCTAGG
TGAAGATCCTTTTTGATAATCTCATGACCAAAATCCCTTAACGTGAGTTTTCGTTCCACTGAGCGTCAGA
CCCCGTAGAAAAGATCAAAGGATCTTCTTGAGATCCTTTTTTTCTGCGCGTAATCTGCTGCTTGCAAACA
AAAAAACCACCGCTACCAGCGGTGGTTTGTTTGCCGGATCAAGAGCTACCAACTCTTTTTCCGAAGGTAA
CTGGCTTCAGCAGAGCGCAGATACCAAATACTGTTCTTCTAGTGTAGCCGTAGTTAGGCCACCACTTCAA
GAACTCTGTAGCACCGCCTACATACCTCGCTCTGCTAATCCTGTTACCAGTGGCTGCTGCCAGTGGCGAT
AAGTCGTGTCTTACCGGGTTGGACTCAAGACGATAGTTACCGGATAAGGCGCAGCGGTCGGGCTGAACGG
GGGGTTCGTGCACACAGCCCAGCTTGGAGCGAACGACCTACACCGAACTGAGATACCTACAGCGTGAGCT
ATGAGAAAGCGCCACGCTTCCCGAAGAGAGAAAGGCGGACAGGTATCCGGTAAGCGGCAGGGTCGGAACA
GGAGAGCGCACGAGGGAGCTTCCAGGGGGAAACGCCTGGTATCTTTATAGTCCTGTCGGGTTTCGCCACC
TCTGACTTGAGCGTCGATTTTTGTGATGCTCGTCAGGGGGGCGGAGCCTATGGAAAAACGCCAGCAACGC
GGCCTTTTTACGGTTCCTGGCCTTTTGCTGGCCTTTTGCTCACATGTTCTTTCCTGCGTTATCCCCTGAT
TCTGTGGATAACCGTATTACCGCCTTTGAGTGAGCTGATACCGCTCGCCGCAGCCGAACGACCGAGCGCA
GCGAGTCAGTGAGCGAGGAAGCGGAAGAGCGCCCAATACGCAAACCGCCTCTCCCCGCGCGTTGGCCGAT
TCATTAATGCAGCTGGCACGACAGGTTTCCCGACTGGAAAGCGGGCAGTGAGCGCAACGCAATTAATGTG
AGTTAGCTCACTCATTAGGCACCCCAGGCTTTACACTTTATGCTTCCGGCTCGTATGTTGTGTGGAATTG
TGAGCGGATAACAATTTCACACAGGAAACAGCTATGACCATGATTACGCCAAGCGCGCAATTAACCCTCA
CTAAAGGGAACAAAAGCTGGAGCTGCAAGCTT
Features (pLannotate 1.2.2; 36 found; start..end, strand, type, name):
      3..229     +  promoter       RSV promoter: Rous sarcoma virus enhancer/promoter
    230..410     +  LTR            5' LTR (truncated): truncated 5' long terminal repeat (LTR) from HIV-1
    457..582     +  misc_feature   HIV-1 Ψ: packaging signal of human immunodeficiency virus type 1
    566..929     +  CDS            HIV-1 gag (fragment): gag protein from human immunodeficiency virus 1; gag
   1075..1308    +  misc_feature   RRE: The Rev response element (RRE) of HIV-1 allows for Rev-dependent mRNA export from the nucleus to the cytoplasm.
   1685..1785    +  CDS            Rev (fragment): human immunodeficiency virus 1 (HIV-1) Rev protein; rev; enhances nuclear export of unspliced and incompletely spliced viral mRNAs
   1803..1920    +  misc_feature   cPPT/CTS: central polypurine tract and central termination sequence of HIV-1
   1938..1958    +  protein_bind   attB4: mutant version of attB; core recombination site for the Gateway® BP reaction BP Clonase™
   1978..2189    +  promoter       EF-1α core promoter: core promoter for human elongation factor EF-1α
   2190..2299    +  intron         EF-1α intron A (fragment): intron upstream of the start codon of human EF-1α
   2925..3128    +  intron         EF-1α intron A: truncated intron upstream of the start codon of human EF-1α
   3137..3161    +  protein_bind   attB1: mutant version of attB; recombination site for the Gateway® BP reaction BP Clonase™
   3171..3197    +  CDS            3xHA (fragment): three tandem HA epitope tags
   3210..6149    +  CDS            GLI1 (fragment): GLI1_HUMAN - Also known as GLI. Experimental evidence at protein level: Swiss-Prot protein existence level 1. [Isoform 2]: Acts as a transcriptional activator, but activates a different set of genes than isoform 1. Activates expression of CD24, unlike isoform 1. Mediates SHH signaling. Promotes cancer cell migration. From Homo sapiens (Human).
   6153..6177    -  protein_bind   attB2: mutant version of attB; recombination site for the Gateway® BP reaction BP Clonase™
   6195..6783    +  misc_feature   WPRE: woodchuck hepatitis virus posttranscriptional regulatory element
   6813..7192    +  enhancer       CMV enhancer: human cytomegalovirus immediate early enhancer
   7193..7396    +  promoter       CMV promoter: human cytomegalovirus (CMV) immediate early promoter
   7429..8136    +  CDS            mCherry: mCherry is a basic (constitutively fluorescent) red fluorescent protein published in 2004, derived from Discosoma sp.. It is reported to be a very rapidly-maturing monomer with low acid sensitivity.
   8146..8199    +  CDS            T2A: 2A peptide from Thosea asigna virus capsid protein Eukaryotic ribosomes fail to insert a peptide bond between the Gly and Pro residues, yielding separate polypeptides.
   8200..8598    +  CDS            BSD: blasticidin S deaminase; Aspergillus terreus BSD; confers resistance to blasticidin
   8591..8668    +  CDS            nef (fragment): NEF_HV1Z2 - Experimental evidence at protein level: Swiss-Prot protein existence level 1. Extracellular Nef protein targets CD4(+) T-lymphocytes for apoptosis by interacting with CXCR4 surface receptors. From Human immunodeficiency virus type 1 group M subtype D (isolate Z2/CDC-Z34) (HIV-1).
   8670..8903    +  LTR            3' LTR (ΔU3): self-inactivating 3' long terminal repeat (LTR) from HIV-1
   8975..9096    +  polyA_signal   SV40 poly(A) signal: SV40 polyadenylation signal
   9136..9271    +  rep_origin     SV40 ori: SV40 origin of replication
   9292..9310    -  promoter       T7 promoter: promoter for bacteriophage T7 RNA polymerase
   9318..9473    +  CDS            lacZα (fragment): LacZα fragment of β-galactosidase; lacZ fragment
   9478..9906    +  rep_origin     f1 ori (sequence partly withheld): f1 bacteriophage origin of replication; arrow indicates direction of (+) strand synthesis
   9959..10063   +  promoter       AmpR promoter: bla
  10064..10924   +  CDS            AmpR: β-lactamase; bla; confers resistance to ampicillin, carbenicillin, and related antibiotics
  11095..11683   +  rep_origin     ori: high-copy-number ColE1/pMB1/pBR322/pUC origin of replication
  11866..11958   +  CDS            lacI (fragment): lac repressor; lacI; The lac repressor binds to the lac operator to inhibit transcription in E. coli. This inhibition can be relieved by adding lactose or isopropyl-β-D-thiogalactopyranoside (IPTG).
  11971..11992   +  protein_bind   CAP binding site: CAP binding activates transcription in the presence of cAMP. E. coli catabolite activator protein
  12007..12037   +  promoter       lac promoter: promoter for the E. coli lac operon
  12041..12063   +  protein_bind   lac operator (fragment): The lac repressor binds to the lac operator to inhibit transcription in E. coli. This inhibition can be relieved by adding lactose or isopropyl-β-D-thiogalactopyranoside (IPTG). lac repressor encoded by lacI
  12106..12124   +  promoter       T3 promoter: promoter for bacteriophage T3 RNA polymerase
