[The description below was written by a language model from this plasmid's Addgene catalogue record and pLannotate feature annotations shown in this document.]
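Description:
pLV-mCherry:T2A:Bsd-EF1A-HA3xGShGLI1 is a third-generation, self-inactivating HIV-1-based lentiviral transfer plasmid of about 12.1 kb for stable expression of epitope-tagged human GLI1 in mammalian cells. An RSV promoter fused to a truncated 5' LTR drives production of the viral genomic RNA in packaging cells. The Ψ packaging signal, RRE and cPPT/CTS support encapsidation, Rev-dependent nuclear export and efficient transduction. The ΔU3 3' LTR inactivates LTR promoter activity after integration. In bacteria the plasmid carries AmpR for ampicillin selection and a ColE1/pUC-type origin, although the catalogue lists it as low copy. An f1 ori, an SV40 ori and an SV40 poly(A) signal are also present in the backbone.

The payload was assembled by Gateway recombination, as shown by the attB4, attB1 and attB2 sites flanking the promoter and the open reading frame. The EF-1α core promoter with its intron A drives the GLI1 coding sequence, followed by a WPRE that enhances transcript stability and expression. The GLI1 annotation matches isoform 2 of this Hedgehog-pathway transcriptional activator. The catalogue describes the HA tag plus 3xGS linker as C-terminal. However, the feature table places a single HA-sized element immediately upstream of GLI1, consistent with the construct name, so the tag appears to be N-terminal. A separate CMV enhancer/promoter cassette expresses mCherry-T2A-BSD. The T2A peptide yields separate red fluorescent protein and blasticidin S deaminase, so transduced cells can be tracked or sorted by fluorescence and selected with blasticidin. The stated purpose is expression of GLI1, and the associated work concerns crosstalk between Gαs and Hedgehog signaling in Hedgehog-dependent tumors.
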