Addgene plasmid #249270: pLV-mCherry:T2A:Bsd-EF1A-HA3xGShGLI1
Purpose: Expression of GLI1
Depositing lab: Ramiro Iglesias-Bartolome. Depositing organization: National Cancer Institute (NCI). Publication: Dissection of Galphas and Hedgehog Signaling Crosstalk Reveals Therapeutic Opportunities to Target Hedgehog-Dependent Tumors. Krantz S, Bell BA, Lund K, Salinas Parra N, Ng Y, De Oliveira Rosa N, Mukhopadhyay S, St Croix B, Sarin KY, Weigert R, Raimondi F, Iglesias-Bartolome R. Cancer Res. 2025 Dec 29. doi: 10.1158/0008-5472.CAN-25-1109. PubMed 41460725.
Backbone
  Vector backbone: pLV
  Vector type: Lentiviral
  Selectable markers: Blasticidin ; mCherry
Growth in bacteria
  Bacterial resistance: Ampicillin, 100 μg/mL
  Growth temperature: 37°C
  Growth strain: NEB Stable
  Copy number: Low Copy
Gene/Insert
  Gene/Insert name: GLI1
  Species: H. sapiens (human)
  GenBank ID: NM_001160045
  Entrez Gene: GLI1 (a.k.a. GLI, PAPA8, PPD1)
  Promoter: EF-1
  Tag / fusion protein: HA + 3xGS linker (C terminal on insert)
  Cloning method: Gateway Cloning
  Sequencing primers: 5′ n/a
Terms and licenses: Academic/Nonprofit Terms; Industry Terms: Not Available to Industry
Depositor comments: Please visit https://www.biorxiv.org/content/10.1101/2025.02.21.639530v1 for bioRxiv preprint
How to cite: pLV-mCherry:T2A:Bsd-EF1A-HA3xGShGLI1 was a gift from Ramiro Iglesias-Bartolome (Addgene plasmid # 249270 ; http://n2t.net/addgene:249270 ; RRID:Addgene_249270)
